Addgene plasmid #250796: pDEST-APIC-D10A
Purpose: (Empty Backbone) Drosophila transgenic vector: Gateway cloning destination vector for expressing enhancer driven Cas9-derived nickase D10A.
Depositing lab: Chun Han. Depositing organization: Cornell University. Publication: Tuning Mitotic Recombination with Patterned DNA Nicks for Precision Mosaic Analysis. Shen Y, Yeung AT, Wang B, Ditchfield P, Korn E, Han C. bioRxiv 2025.10.30.685647 10.1101/2025.10.30.685647.
Backbone
  Vector backbone: pAPIC
  Vector type: Insect Expression, CRISPR
Growth in bacteria
  Bacterial resistance: Ampicillin, 100 μg/mL
  Growth temperature: 37°C
  Growth strain: ccdB Survival
  Copy number: High Copy
Gene/Insert
  Gene/Insert name: None
Terms and licenses: Academic/Nonprofit Terms; Industry Terms: Not Available to Industry
Depositor comments: Contains D10A. Please visit https://doi.org/10.64898/2025.12.07.692848 for bioRxiv preprint.
How to cite: pDEST-APIC-D10A was a gift from Chun Han (Addgene plasmid # 250796 ; http://n2t.net/addgene:250796 ; RRID:Addgene_250796)
