[The description below was written by a language model from this plasmid's Addgene catalogue record and pLannotate feature annotations shown in this document.]
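Description:
pDEST-APIC-D10A is a Drosophila transgenic Gateway destination vector built on the pAPIC backbone, supplied as an empty backbone for making enhancer-driven lines that express the D10A nickase form of Streptococcus pyogenes Cas9. It replicates in E. coli from a high-copy ColE1/pUC-type origin and is selected with ampicillin through the bla gene. Because the Gateway cassette carries the ccdB toxin gene, the unrecombined plasmid must be maintained in a ccdB-tolerant strain. The cassette also encodes chloramphenicol resistance.

The attR1–CmR–ccdB–attR2 cassette lies immediately upstream of fragments of the Drosophila hsp70Bb promoter, which probably act as a minimal core promoter, followed by the Cas9 coding sequence. The annotation labels this simply as Cas9, and the D10A substitution is stated by the depositor rather than in the feature table. An LR reaction with an entry clone replaces the counter-selectable cassette with a chosen enhancer, so that nickase expression follows that enhancer's tissue pattern. The annotation identifies no terminator or polyadenylation element downstream of Cas9. Gypsy insulators flank the expression unit, which helps shield it from chromosomal position effects and from the neighbouring marker.

For fly transgenesis, the plasmid carries a mini-white eye-colour marker, a φC31 attB site for site-specific integration into attP landing sites, and P element 5' and 3' ends that would permit transposase-mediated insertion. Several small annotated fragments (NeoR/KanR, rop, bom, partial mini-white) appear to be backbone remnants. The associated work concerns using patterned DNA nicks to tune mitotic recombination for mosaic analysis, which presumably relies on separately supplied guide RNAs.
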