Features (pLannotate 1.2.2; 25 found; start..end, strand, type, name):
      1..233     -  misc_feature   P element 3' end: P element 3' end
    245..617     +  CDS            NeoR/KanR (fragment): aminoglycoside phosphotransferase from Tn5; aph(3')-II (or nptII); confers resistance to neomycin, kanamycin, and G418 (Geneticin®)
    631..1016    +  protein_bind   gypsy insulator: chromatin insulator from Drosophila Su(Hw), CP190, and Mod(mdg4)67.2
   1051..1175    +  protein_bind   attR1: mutant version of attR; recombination site for the Gateway® LR reaction LR Clonase™
   1200..1230    +  promoter       lac UV5 promoter: E. coli lac promoter with an "up" mutation
   1254..1283    +  promoter       cat promoter (fragment): promoter of the E. coli cat gene encoding chloramphenicol acetyltransferase
   1284..1943    +  CDS            CmR: chloramphenicol acetyltransferase; cat; confers resistance to chloramphenicol
   2122..2280    +  CDS            ccdA (fragment): CCDA_ECO57 - Also known as H, letA. Experimental evidence at protein level: Swiss-Prot protein existence level 1. Antitoxin component of a type II toxin-antitoxin (TA) system which inhibits the post-segregational killing (PSK) of plasmid-free cells, also referred to as a plasmid addiction system. Binds to and blocks the activity of CcdB; will also remove bound CcdB protein from the CcdB-GyrA complex by forming a CcdA-CcdB complex, a process termed rejuvenation. Functions as a transcriptional corepressor for the ccdAB operon, repression also requires CcdB (By similarity). From Escherichia coli
   2285..2587    +  CDS            ccdB: CCDB_ECOLI - Also known as G, letB, letD. Experimental evidence at protein level: Swiss-Prot protein existence level 1. Toxic component of a type II toxin-antitoxin (TA) system, functioning in plasmid maintainence. Responsible for the post- segregational killing (PSK) of plasmid-free cells, also referred to as a plasmid addiction system. Half-life of over 2 hours. Cell killing by CcdB is accompanied by filamentation, defects in chromosome and plasmid segregation, defects in cell division, formation of anucleate cells, decreased DNA synthesis and plasmid loss. Interferes with the activity of DN
   2631..2755    -  protein_bind   attR2: mutant version of attR; recombination site for the Gateway® LR reaction LR Clonase™
   2777..2811    +  promoter       hsp70 promoter (fragment): Drosophila melanogaster hsp70Bb promoter
   2852..2976    +  promoter       hsp70 promoter (fragment): Drosophila melanogaster hsp70Bb promoter
   3108..7211    +  CDS            Cas9: Cas9 (Csn1) endonuclease from the Streptococcus pyogenes Type II CRISPR/Cas system generates RNA-guided double strand breaks in DNA
   7922..8307    +  protein_bind   gypsy insulator: chromatin insulator from Drosophila Su(Hw), CP190, and Mod(mdg4)67.2
   8308..12427   +  gene           mini-white: white; This modified version of the white gene lacks part of the first intron.
  12438..13023   -  misc_feature   P element 5' end: No description available
  13024..13252   -  CDS            mini-white (fragment): Drosophila white gene eye color pigment; white; This is a modified version of the white gene lacking part of the first intron.
  13258..13846   -  rep_origin     ori: high-copy-number ColE1/pMB1/pBR322/pUC origin of replication
  14017..14877   -  CDS            AmpR: β-lactamase; bla; confers resistance to ampicillin, carbenicillin, and related antibiotics
  14878..14982   -  promoter       AmpR promoter: bla
  15077..15112   +  CDS            rop (fragment): Rop protein, which maintains plasmids at low copy number; rop
  15214..15262   +  misc_feature   bom (fragment): basis of mobility region from pBR322
  15456..15525   -  protein_bind   attB: attB site for the φC31 integrase (Groth et al., 2000) phage φC31 integrase
  15545..15567   +  misc_feature   bom (fragment): basis of mobility region from pBR322
  15566..1       -  gene           mini-white (fragment) (across the origin): white; This modified version of the white gene lacks part of the first intron.
>Addgene plasmid #250796 | pDEST-APIC-D10A | addgene full sequence | sequence record 500366 | Addgene NGS Result
CATGATGAAATAACATAAGGTGGTCCCGTCGGCAAGAGACATCCACTTAACGTATGCTTGCAATAAGTGC
GAGTGAAAGGAATAGTATTCTGAGTGTCGTATTGAGTCTGAGTGAGACAGCGATATGATTGTTGATTAAC
CCTTAGCATGTCCGTGGGGTTTGAATTAACTCATAATATTAATTAGACGAAATTATTTTTAAAGTTTTAT
TTTTAATAATTTGCGAGTACGCAAAGCTTCCTAGGTCAAGACCGACCTGTCCGGTGCCCTGAATGAACTG
CAAGACGAGGCAGCGCGGCTATCGTGGCTGGCCACGACGGGCGTTCCTTGCGCAGCTGTGCTCGACGTTG
TCACTGAAGCGGGAAGGGACTGGCTGCTATTGGGCGAAGTGCCGGGGCAGGATCTCCTGTCATCTCACCT
TGCTCCTGCCGAGAAAGTATCCATCATGGCTGATGCAATGCGGCGGCTGCATACGCTTGATCCGGCTACC
TGCCCATTCGACCACCAAGCGAAACATCGCATCGAGCGAGCACGTACTCGGATGGAAGCCGGTCTTGTCG
ATCAGGATGATCTGGACGAAGAGCATCAGGGGCTCGCGCCAGCCGAACTGTTCGCCAAGCTTGGCTGCAT
CACGTAATAAGTGTGCGTTGAATTTATTCGCAAAAACATTGCATATTTTCGGCAAAGTAAAATTTTGTTG
CATACCTTATCAAAAAATAAGTGCTGCATACTTTTTAGAGAAACCAAATAATTTTTTATTGCATACCCGT
TTTTAATAAAATACATTGCATACCCTCTTTTAATAAAAAATATTGCATACTTTGACGAAACAAATTTTCG
TTGCATACCCAATAAAAGATTATTATATTGCATACCCGTTTTTAATAAAATACATTGCATACCCTCTTTT
AATAAAAAATATTGCATACGTTGACGAAACAAATTTTCGTTGCATACCCAATAAAAGATTATTATATTGC
ATACCTTTTCTTGCCATACCATTTAGCCGATCAATTGTGCTCGGCAACAGCATGCTGCAGAAGACTTATC
ACAAGTTTGTACAAAAAAGCTGAACGAGAAACGTAAAATGATATAAATATCAATATATTAAATTAGATTT
TGCATAAAAAACAGACTACATAATACTGTAAAACACAACATATCCAGTCACTATGGCGGCCGCATTAGGC
ACCCCAGGCTTTACACTTTATGCTTCCGGCTCGTATAATGTGTGGATTTTGAGTTAGGATCCGTCGAGAT
TTTCAGGAGCTAAGGAAGCTAAAATGGAGAAAAAAATCACTGGATATACCACCGTTGATATATCCCAATG
GCATCGTAAAGAACATTTTGAGGCATTTCAGTCAGTTGCTCAATGTACCTATAACCAGACCGTTCAGCTG
GATATTACGGCCTTTTTAAAGACCGTAAAGAAAAATAAGCACAAGTTTTATCCGGCCTTTATTCACATTC
TTGCCCGCCTGATGAATGCTCATCCGGAATTCCGTATGGCAATGAAAGACGGTGAGCTGGTGATATGGGA
TAGTGTTCACCCTTGTTACACCGTTTTCCATGAGCAAACTGAAACGTTTTCATCGCTCTGGAGTGAATAC
CACGACGATTTCCGGCAGTTTCTACACATATATTCGCAAGATGTGGCGTGTTACGGTGAAAACCTGGCCT
ATTTCCCTAAAGGGTTTATTGAGAATATGTTTTTCGTCTCAGCCAATCCCTGGGTGAGTTTCACCAGTTT
TGATTTAAACGTGGCCAATATGGACAACTTCTTCGCCCCCGTTTTCACCATGGGCAAATATTATACGCAA
GGCGACAAGGTGCTGATGCCGCTGGCGATTCAGGTTCATCATGCCGTTTGTGATGGCTTCCATGTCGGCA
GAATGCTTAATGAATTACAACAGTACTGCGATGAGTGGCAGGGCGGGGCGTAAACGCGTGGATCCGGCTT
ACTAAAAGCCAGATAACAGTATGCGTATTTGCGCGCTGATTTTTGCGGTATAAGAATATATACTGATATG
TATACCCGAAGTATGTCAAAAAGAGGTATGCTATGAAGCAGCGTATTACAGTGACAGTTGACAGCGACAG
CTATCAGTTGCTCAAGGCATATATGATGTCAATATCTCCGGTCTGGTAAGCACAACCATGCAGAATGAAG
CCCGTCGTCTGCGTGCCGAACGCTGGAAAGCGGAAAATCAGGAAGGGATGGCTGAGGTCGCCCGGTTTAT
TGAAATGAACGGCTCTTTTGCTGACGAGAACAGGGGCTGGTGAAATGCAGTTTAAGGTTTACACCTATAA
AAGAGAGAGCCGTTATCGTCTGTTTGTGGATGTACAGAGTGATATTATTGACACGCCCGGGCGACGGATG
GTGATCCCCCTGGCCAGTGCACGTCTGCTGTCAGATAAAGTCTCCCGTGAACTTTACCCGGTGGTGCATA
TCGGGGATGAAAGCTGGCGCATGATGACCACCGATATGGCCAGTGTGCCGGTCTCCGTTATCGGGGAAGA
AGTGGCTGATCTCAGCCACCGCGAAAATGACATCAAAAACGCCATTAACCTGATGTTCTGGGGAATATAA
ATGTCAGGCTCCCTTATACACAGCCAGTCTGCAGGTCGACCATAGTGACTGGATATGTTGTGTTTTACAG
TATTATGTAGTCTGTTTTTTATGCAAAATCTAATTTAATATATTGATATTTATATCATTTTACGTTTCTC
GTTCAGCTTTCTTGTACAAAGTGGTGATTTGTCAAGGTACCGAGCGCCGGAGTATAAATAGAGGCGCTTC
GTCTACGGAGCTCAGTTGTGAATGAATGTTCGAGCCGAGCAGACGTGCCGCGCGAAAGCTAAGCAAATAA
ACAAGCGCAGCTGAGCAAGCTAAACAATCGTAAAGTGCAAGTTAAAGTGAATCAATTAAAAGTAACCAGC
AACCAAGTAAATCAACTGCAACTACTGAAATCTGCCGGTGAGATTGTACACCCTTCTTAAAGATCCCCTT
CAAAGTCTAAATTCTTCCTTTTCGTTTAGCCACTCGAGAAATCAAAATGGCCCCAAAGAAGAAGCGGAAG
GTCGGTATCCACGGTGTCCCAGCAGCCATGGACAAGAAGTACTCCATTGGGCTCGCCATCGGCACAAACA
GCGTCGGCTGGGCCGTCATTACGGACGAGTACAAGGTGCCGAGCAAAAAATTCAAAGTTCTGGGCAATAC
CGATCGCCACAGCATAAAGAAGAACCTCATTGGCGCCCTCCTGTTCGACTCCGGGGAGACGGCCGAAGCC
ACGCGGCTCAAAAGAACAGCACGGCGCAGATATACCCGCAGAAAGAATCGGATCTGCTACCTGCAGGAGA
TCTTTAGTAATGAGATGGCTAAGGTGGATGACTCTTTCTTCCATAGGCTGGAGGAGTCCTTTTTGGTGGA
GGAGGATAAAAAGCACGAGCGCCACCCAATCTTTGGCAATATCGTGGACGAGGTGGCGTACCATGAAAAG
TACCCAACCATATATCATCTGAGGAAGAAGCTTGTAGACAGTACTGATAAGGCTGACTTGCGGTTGATCT
ATCTCGCGCTGGCGCATATGATCAAATTTCGGGGACACTTCCTCATCGAGGGGGACCTGAACCCAGACAA
CAGCGATGTCGACAAACTCTTTATCCAACTGGTTCAGACTTACAATCAGCTTTTCGAAGAGAACCCGATC
AACGCATCCGGAGTTGACGCCAAAGCAATCCTGAGCGCTAGGCTGTCCAAATCCCGGCGGCTCGAAAACC
TCATCGCACAGCTCCCTGGGGAGAAGAAGAACGGCCTGTTTGGTAATCTTATCGCCCTGTCACTCGGGCT
GACCCCCAACTTTAAATCTAACTTCGACCTGGCCGAAGATGCCAAGCTTCAACTGAGCAAAGACACCTAC
GATGATGATCTCGACAATCTGCTGGCCCAGATCGGCGACCAGTACGCAGACCTTTTTTTGGCGGCAAAGA
ACCTGTCAGACGCCATTCTGCTGAGTGATATTCTGCGAGTGAACACGGAGATCACCAAAGCTCCGCTGAG
CGCTAGTATGATCAAGCGCTATGATGAGCACCACCAAGACTTGACTTTGCTGAAGGCCCTTGTCAGACAG
CAACTGCCTGAGAAGTACAAGGAAATTTTCTTCGATCAGTCTAAAAATGGCTACGCCGGATACATTGACG
GCGGAGCAAGCCAGGAGGAATTTTACAAATTTATTAAGCCCATCTTGGAAAAAATGGACGGCACCGAGGA
GCTGCTGGTAAAGCTTAACAGAGAAGATCTGTTGCGCAAACAGCGCACTTTCGACAATGGAAGCATCCCC
CACCAGATTCACCTGGGCGAACTGCACGCTATACTCAGGCGGCAAGAGGATTTCTACCCCTTTTTGAAAG
ATAACAGGGAAAAGATTGAGAAAATCCTCACATTTCGGATACCCTACTATGTAGGCCCCCTCGCCCGGGG
AAATTCCAGATTCGCGTGGATGACTCGCAAATCAGAAGAGACCATCACTCCCTGGAACTTCGAGGAAGTC
GTGGATAAGGGGGCCTCTGCCCAGTCCTTCATCGAAAGGATGACTAACTTTGATAAAAATCTGCCTAACG
AAAAGGTGCTTCCTAAACACTCTCTGCTGTACGAGTACTTCACAGTTTATAACGAGCTCACCAAGGTCAA
ATACGTCACAGAAGGGATGAGAAAGCCAGCATTCCTGTCTGGAGAGCAGAAGAAAGCTATCGTGGACCTC
CTCTTCAAGACGAACCGGAAAGTTACCGTGAAACAGCTCAAAGAAGACTATTTCAAAAAGATTGAATGTT
TCGACTCTGTTGAAATCAGCGGAGTGGAGGATCGCTTCAACGCATCCCTGGGAACGTATCACGATCTCCT
GAAAATCATTAAAGACAAGGACTTCCTGGACAATGAGGAGAACGAGGACATTCTTGAGGACATTGTCCTC
ACCCTTACGTTGTTTGAAGATAGGGAGATGATTGAAGAACGCTTGAAAACTTACGCTCATCTCTTCGACG
ACAAAGTCATGAAACAGCTCAAGAGGCGCCGATATACAGGATGGGGGCGGCTGTCAAGAAAACTGATCAA
TGGGATCCGAGACAAGCAGAGTGGAAAGACAATCCTGGATTTTCTTAAGTCCGATGGATTTGCCAACCGG
AACTTCATGCAGTTGATCCATGATGACTCTCTCACCTTTAAGGAGGACATCCAGAAAGCACAAGTTTCTG
GCCAGGGGGACAGTCTTCACGAGCACATCGCTAATCTTGCAGGTAGCCCAGCTATCAAAAAGGGAATACT
GCAGACCGTTAAGGTCGTGGATGAACTCGTCAAAGTAATGGGAAGGCATAAGCCCGAGAATATCGTTATC
GAGATGGCCCGAGAGAACCAAACTACCCAGAAGGGACAGAAGAACAGTAGGGAAAGGATGAAGAGGATTG
AAGAGGGTATAAAAGAACTGGGGTCCCAAATCCTTAAGGAACACCCAGTTGAAAACACCCAGCTTCAGAA
TGAGAAGCTCTACCTGTACTACCTGCAGAACGGCAGGGACATGTACGTGGATCAGGAACTGGACATCAAT
CGGCTCTCCGACTACGACGTGGATCATATCGTGCCCCAGTCTTTTCTCAAAGATGATTCTATTGATAATA
AAGTGTTGACAAGATCCGATAAAAATAGAGGGAAGAGTGATAACGTCCCCTCAGAAGAAGTTGTCAAGAA
AATGAAAAATTATTGGCGGCAGCTGCTGAACGCCAAACTGATCACACAACGGAAGTTCGATAATCTGACT
AAGGCTGAACGAGGTGGCCTGTCTGAGTTGGATAAAGCAGGCTTCATCAAAAGGCAGCTTGTTGAGACAC
GCCAGATCACCAAGCACGTGGCCCAAATTCTCGATTCACGCATGAACACCAAGTACGATGAAAATGACAA
ACTGATTCGAGAGGTGAAAGTTATTACTCTGAAGTCTAAGCTGGTCTCAGATTTCAGAAAGGACTTTCAG
TTTTATAAGGTGAGAGAGATCAACAATTACCACCATGCGCATGATGCCTACCTGAATGCAGTGGTAGGCA
CTGCACTTATCAAAAAATATCCCAAGCTTGAATCTGAATTTGTTTACGGAGACTATAAAGTGTACGATGT
TAGGAAAATGATCGCAAAGTCTGAGCAGGAAATAGGCAAGGCCACCGCTAAGTACTTCTTTTACAGCAAT
ATTATGAATTTTTTCAAGACCGAGATTACACTGGCCAATGGAGAGATTCGGAAGCGACCACTTATCGAAA
CAAACGGAGAAACAGGAGAAATCGTGTGGGACAAGGGTAGGGATTTCGCGACAGTCCGGAAGGTCCTGTC
CATGCCGCAGGTGAACATCGTTAAAAAGACCGAAGTACAGACCGGAGGCTTCTCCAAGGAAAGTATCCTC
CCGAAAAGGAACAGCGACAAGCTGATCGCACGCAAAAAAGATTGGGACCCCAAGAAATACGGCGGATTCG
ATTCTCCTACAGTCGCTTACAGTGTACTGGTTGTGGCCAAAGTGGAGAAAGGGAAGTCTAAAAAACTCAA
AAGCGTCAAGGAACTGCTGGGCATCACAATCATGGAGCGATCAAGCTTCGAAAAAAACCCCATCGACTTT
CTCGAGGCGAAAGGATATAAAGAGGTCAAAAAAGACCTCATCATTAAGCTTCCCAAGTACTCTCTCTTTG
AGCTTGAAAACGGCCGGAAACGAATGCTCGCTAGTGCGGGCGAGCTGCAGAAAGGTAACGAGCTGGCACT
GCCCTCTAAATACGTTAATTTCTTGTATCTGGCCAGCCACTATGAAAAGCTCAAAGGGTCTCCCGAAGAT
AATGAGCAGAAGCAGCTGTTCGTGGAACAACACAAACACTACCTTGATGAGATCATCGAGCAAATAAGCG
AATTCTCCAAAAGAGTGATCCTCGCCGACGCTAACCTCGATAAGGTGCTTTCTGCTTACAATAAGCACAG
GGATAAGCCCATCAGGGAGCAGGCAGAAAACATTATCCACTTGTTTACTCTGACCAACTTGGGCGCGCCT
GCAGCCTTCAAGTACTTCGACACCACCATAGACAGAAAGCGGTACACCTCTACAAAGGAGGTCCTGGACG
CCACACTGATTCATCAGTCAATTACGGGGCTCTATGAAACAAGAATCGACCTCTCTCAGCTCGGTGGAGA
CAAGCGTCCTGCTGCTACTAAGAAAGCTGGTCAAGCTAAGAAAAAGAAATAATTAATTAACTAAGCCAGT
CGGCAATCGGACGCCTTCGAAACATGCAACACTAATGTTTAATTCAGATTTCAGCAGAGACAAGCTAAAA
CACCGACGAGTTGTAATCATTTCTGTGCGCCAGCATATATTTCTTATATACAACGTAATACATAATTATG
TAATTCTAGCATCTCCCCAACACTCACATACAAACAAACAAAAAATACAAACACACAAAACGTATTTACC
CGCACGCATCCTTGGCGAGGTTGAGTATGAAACAAAAACAAAACTTAATTTAGAGCAAAGTAATTACACG
AATAAATTTAATAAAAAAAAACTATAATAAAAACGCCAATCATGTTATTTCCAAAAAAAAAAAAAAAAAA
AAACTAGACGAGATGTTTGCGCTTGTGTCGATGAATGTAAAGAATTGCAACTACATAGATGGTAATTAAT
TTCAGCTGTAAGAAGTACAAGTTTTTCATAATTGTGAGAAAAGTGCAGTAGTATCGCTTAAAGTTCAGTT
TTAATCAGGGCATTTAGCAGCTCGAACCCAATGTATTTGTAAGCCCAATAAACGTGTAAATGCCTAGAGC
AAAATATCACAACTGTAGCTTTTCATCCGAAAGATAATAATGAATAGACTGACCTGACGTTTTTCAAAAT
GCGTAACTAGTCACGTAATAAGTGTGCGTTGAATTTATTCGCAAAAACATTGCATATTTTCGGCAAAGTA
AAATTTTGTTGCATACCTTATCAAAAAATAAGTGCTGCATACTTTTTAGAGAAACCAAATAATTTTTTAT
TGCATACCCGTTTTTAATAAAATACATTGCATACCCTCTTTTAATAAAAAATATTGCATACTTTGACGAA
ACAAATTTTCGTTGCATACCCAATAAAAGATTATTATATTGCATACCCGTTTTTAATAAAATACATTGCA
TACCCTCTTTTAATAAAAAATATTGCATACGTTGACGAAACAAATTTTCGTTGCATACCCAATAAAAGAT
TATTATATTGCATACCTTTTCTTGCCATACCATTTAGCCGATCAATTCTAGTATGTATGTAAGTTAATAA
AACCCATTTTTGCGGAAAGTAGATAAAAAAAACATTTTTTTTTTTTACTGCACTGGATATCATTGAACTT
ATCTGATCAGTTTTAAATTTACTTCGATCCAAGGGTATTTGATGTACCAGGTTCTTTCGATTACCTCTCA
CTCAAAATGACATTCCACTCAAAGTCAGCGCTGTTTGCCTCCTTCTCTGTCCACAGAAATATCGCCGTCT
CTTTCGCCGCTGCGTCCGCTATCTCTTTCGCCACCGTTTGTAGCGTTACGTAGCGTCAATGTCCGCCTTC
AGTTGCATTTTGTCAGCGGTTTCGTGACGAAGCTCCAAGCGGTTTACGCCATCAATTAAACACAAAGTGC
TGTGCCAAAACTCCTCTCGCTTCTTATTTTTGTTTGTTTTTTGAGTGATTGGGGTGGTGATTGGTTTTGG
GTGGGTAAGCAGGGGAAAGTGTGAAAAATCCCGGCAATGGGCCAAGAGGATCAGGAGCTATTAATTCGCG
GAGGCAGCAAACACCCATCTGCCGAGCATCTGAACAATGTGAGTAGTACATGTGCATACATCTTAAGTTC
ACTTGATCTATAGGAACTGCGATTGCAACATCAAATTGTCTGCGGCGTGAGAACTGCGACCCACAAAAAT
CCCAAACCGCAATTGCACAAACAAATAGTGACACGAAACAGATTATTCTGGTAGCTGTTCTCGCTATATA
AGACAATTTTTGAGATCATATCATGATCAAGACATCTAAAGGCATTCATTTTCGACTATATTCTTTTTTA
CAAAAAATATAACAACCAGATATTTTAAGCTGATCCTAGATGCACAAAAAATAAATAAAAGTATAAACCT
ACTTCGTAGGATACTTCGGGGTACTTTTTGTTCGGGGTTAGATGAGCATAACGCTTGTAGTTGATATTTG
AGATCCCCTATCATTGCAGGGTGACAGCGGAGCGGCTTCGCAGAGCTGCATTAACCAGGGCTTCGGGCAG
GCCAAAAACTACGGCACGCTCCGGCCACCCAGTCCGCCGGAGGACTCCGGTTCAGGGAGCGGCCAACTAG
CCGAGAACCTCACCTATGCCTGGCACAATATGGACATCTTTGGGGCGGTCAATCAGCCGGGCTCCGGATG
GCGGCAGCTGGTCAACCGGACACGCGGACTATTCTGCAACGAGCGACACATACCGGCGCCCAGGAAACAT
TTGCTCAAGAACGGTGAGTTTCTATTCGCAGTCGGCTGATCTGTGTGAAATCTTAATAAAGGGTCCAATT
ACCAATTTGAAACTCAGTTTGCGGCGTGGCCTATCCGGGCGAACTTTTGGCCGTGATGGGCAGTTCCGGT
GCCGGAAAGACGACCCTGCTGAATGCCCTTGCCTTTCGATCGCCGCAGGGCATCCAAGTATCGCCATCCG
GGATGCGACTGCTCAATGGCCAACCTGTGGACGCCAAGGAGATGCAGGCCAGGTGCGCCTATGTCCAGCA
GGATGACCTCTTTATCGGCTCCCTAACGGCCAGGGAACACCTGATTTTCCAAGCCATGGTGCGGATGCCA
CGACATCTGACCTATCGGCAGCGAGTGGCCCGCGTGGATCAGGTGATCCAGGAGCTTTCGCTCAGCAAAT
GTCAGCACACGATCATCGGTGTGCCCGGCAGGGTGAAAGGTCTGTCCGGCGGAGAAAGGAAGCGTCTGGC
ATTCGCCTCCGAGGCTCTAACCGATCCGCCGCTTCTGATCTGCGATGAGCCCACCTCCGGACTGGACTCC
TTTACCGCCCACAGCGTCGTCCAGGTGCTGAAGAAGCTGTCGCAGAAGGGCAAGACCGTCATCCTGACCA
TTCATCAGCCGTCTTCCGAGCTGTTTGAGCTCTTTGACAAGATCCTTCTGATGGCCGAGGGCAGGGTAGC
TTTCTTGGGCACTCCCAGCGAAGCCGTCGACTTCTTTTCCTAGTGAGTTCGATGTGTTTATTAAGGGTAT
CTAGTATTACATAACATCTCAACTCCTATCCAGCGTGGGTGCCCAGTGTCCTACCAACTACAATCCGGCG
GACTTTTACGTACAGGTGTTGGCCGTTGTGCCCGGACGGGAGATCGAGTCCCGTGATCGGATCGCCAAGA
TATGCGACAATTTTGCCATTAGCAAAGTAGCCCGGGATATGGAGCAGTTGTTGGCCACCAAAAATCTGGA
GAAGCCACTGGAGCAGCCGGAGAATGGGTACACCTACAAGGCCACCTGGTTCATGCAGTTCCGGGCGGTC
CTGTGGCGATCCTGGCTGTCGGTGCTCAAGGAACCACTCCTCGTAAAAGTGCGACTTATTCAGACAACGG
TGAGTGGTTCCAGTGGAAACAAATGATATAACGCTTACAATTCTTGGAAACAAATTCGCTAGATTTTAGA
TAGAATTGCCTGATTCCACACCCTTCTTAGTTTTTTTCAATGAGATGTATAGTTTATAGTTTTGCAGAAG
ATAAATAAATTTCATTTAACTCGCGAATATTAATGAGATGCGAGTAACATTTTAATTTGCAGATGGTTGC
CATCTTGATTGGCCTCATCTTTTTGGGCCAACAACTCACGCAAGTGGGTGTGATGAATATCAACGGAGCC
ATCTTCCTCTTCCTGACCAACATGACCTTTCAAAACGTCTTTGCCACGATAAATGTAAGTCATGTTTAGA
ATACATTTGCATTTCAATAATTTACTAACTTTCTAATGAATCGATTCGATTTAGGTGTTCACCTCAGAGC
TGCCAGTTTTTATGAGGGAGGCCCGAAGTCGACTTTATCGCTGTGACACATACTTTCTGGGCAAAACGAT
TGCCGAATTGCCGCTTTTTCTCACAGTGCCACTGGTCTTCACGGCGATTGCCTATCCGATGATCGGACTG
CGGGCCGGAGTGCTGCACTTCTTCAACTGCCTGGCGCTGGTCACTCTGGTGGCCAATGTGTCAACGTCCT
TCGGATATCTAATATCCTGCGCCAGCTCCTCGACCTCGATGGCGCTGTCTGTGGGTCCGCCGGTTATCAT
ACCATTCCTGCTCTTTGGCGGCTTCTTCTTGAACTCGGGCTCGGTGCCAGTATACCTCAAATGGTTGTCG
TACCTCTCATGGTTCCGTTACGCCAACGAGGGTCTGCTGATTAACCAATGGGCGGACGTGGAGCCGGGCG
AAATTAGCTGCACATCGTCGAACACCACGTGCCCCAGTTCGGGCAAGGTCATCCTGGAGACGCTTAACTT
CTCCGCCGCCGATCTGCCGCTGGACTACGTGGGTCTGGCCATTCTCATCGTGAGCTTCCGGGTGCTCGCA
TATCTGGCTCTAAGACTTCGGGCCCGACGCAAGGAGTAGCCGACATATATCCGAAATAACTGCTTGTTTT
TTTTTTTTACCATTATTACCATCGTGTTTACTGTTTATTGCCCCCTCAAAAAGCTAATGTAATTATATTT
GTGCCAATAAAAACAAGATATGACCTATAGAATACAAGTATTTCCCCTTCGAACATCCCCACAAGTAGAC
TTTGGATTTGTCTTCTAACCAAAAGACTTACACACCTGCATACCTTACATCAAAAACTCGTTTATCGCTA
CATAAAACACCGGGATATATTTTTTATATACATACTTTTCAAATCGCGCGCCCTCTTCATAATTCACCTC
CACCACACCACGTTTCGTAGTTGCTCTTTCGCTGTCTCCCACCCGCTCTCCGCAACACATTCACCTTTTG
TTCGACGACCTTGGAGCGACTGTCGTTAGTTCCGCGCGATTCGGTTCGCTCAAATGGTTCCGAGTGGTTC
ATTTCGTCTCAATAGAAATTAGTAATAAATATTTGTATGTACAATTTATTTGCTCCAATATATTTGTATA
TATTTCCCTCACAGCTATATTTATTCTAATTTAATATTATGACTTTTTAAGGTAATTTTTTGTGACCTGT
TCGGAGTGATTAGCGTTACAATTTGAACTGAAAGTGACATCCAGTGTTTGTTCCTTGTGTAGATGCATCT
CAAAAAAATGGTGGGCATAATAGTGTTGTTTATATATATCAAAAATAACAACTATAATAATAAGAATACA
TTTAATTTAGAAAATGCTTGGATTTCACTGGAACTAGAATTAATTCGGCTGCTGCTCTAAACGACGCATT
TCGTACTCCAAAGTACGAATTTTTTCCCTCAAGCTCTTATTTTCATTAAACAATGAACAGGACCTAACGC
ACAGTCACGTTATTGTTTACATAAATGATTTTTTTTACTATTCAAACTTACTCTGTTTGTGTACTCCCAC
TGGTATAGCCTTCTTTTATCTTTTCTGGTTCAGGCTCTATCACTTTACTAGGTACGGCATCTGCGTTGAG
TCGCCTCCTTTTAAATGTCTGACCTTTTGCAGGTGCAGCCTTCCACTGCGAATCATTAAAGTGGGTATCA
CAAATTTGGGAGTTTTCACCAAGGCTGCACCCAAGGCTCTGCTCCCACAATTTTCTCTTAATAGCACACT
TCGGCACGTGAATTAATTTTACTCCAGTCACAGCTTTGCAGCAAAATTTGCAATATTTCATTTTTTTTTA
TTCCACGTAAGGGTTAATGTTTTCAAAAAAAAATTCGTCCGCACACAACCTTTCCTCTCAACAAGCAAAC
GTGCACTGAATTTAAGTGTATACTTCGGTAAGCTTCGGCTATCGACGGGACCACCTTATGTTATTTCATC
ATGGGCCAGACCCACGTAGTCCAGCGGCAGATCGGCGGCGGAGAAGTTAAGCGTCTCCAGGATGACCTTG
CCCGAACTGGGGCACGTGGTGTTCGACGATGTGCAGCTAATTTCGCCCGGCTCCACGTCCGCCCATTGGT
TAATCAGCAGACCCTCGTTGGCGTAACGGAACCATGAGAGGTACGACAACCATTTGAGGTATACTGGCAC
CGAGCCCGAGTTCAAGAAGAAGGCGTTTTTCCATAGGCTCCGCCCCCCTGACGAGCATCACAAAAATCGA
CGCTCAAGTCAGAGGTGGCGAAACCCGACAGGACTATAAAGATACCAGGCGTTTCCCCCTGGAAGCTCCC
TCGTGCGCTCTCCTGTTCCGACCCTGCCGCTTACCGGATACCTGTCCGCCTTTCTCCCTTCGGGAAGCGT
GGCGCTTTCTCATAGCTCACGCTGTAGGTATCTCAGTTCGGTGTAGGTCGTTCGCTCCAAGCTGGGCTGT
GTGCACGAACCCCCCGTTCAGCCCGACCGCTGCGCCTTATCCGGTAACTATCGTCTTGAGTCCAACCCGG
TAAGACACGACTTATCGCCACTGGCAGCAGCCACTGGTAACAGGATTAGCAGAGCGAGGTATGTAGGCGG
TGCTACAGAGTTCTTGAAGTGGTGGCCTAACTACGGCTACACTAGAAGAACAGTATTTGGTATCTGCGCT
CTGCTGAAGCCAGTTACCTTCGGAAAAAGAGTTGGTAGCTCTTGATCCGGCAAACAAACCACCGCTGGTA
GCGGTGGTTTTTTTGTTTGCAAGCAGCAGATTACGCGCAGAAAAAAAGGATCTCAAGAAGATCCTTTGAT
CTTTTCTACGGGGTCTGACGCTCAGTGGAACGAAAACTCACGTTAAGGGATTTTGGTCATGAGATTATCA
AAAAGGATCTTCACCTAGATCCTTTTAAATTAAAAATGAAGTTTTAAATCAATCTAAAGTATATATGAGT
AAACTTGGTCTGACAGTTACCAATGCTTAATCAGTGAGGCACCTATCTCAGCGATCTGTCTATTTCGTTC
ATCCATAGTTGCCTGACTCCCCGTCGTGTAGATAACTACGATACGGGAGGGCTTACCATCTGGCCCCAGT
GCTGCAATGATACCGCGAGACCCACGCTCACCGGCTCCAGATTTATCAGCAATAAACCAGCCAGCCGGAA
GGGCCGAGCGCAGAAGTGGTCCTGCAACTTTATCCGCCTCCATCCAGTCTATTAATTGTTGCCGGGAAGC
TAGAGTAAGTAGTTCGCCAGTTAATAGTTTGCGCAACGTTGTTGCCATTGCTACAGGCATCGTGGTGTCA
CGCTCGTCGTTTGGTATGGCTTCATTCAGCTCCGGTTCCCAACGATCAAGGCGAGTTACATGATCCCCCA
TGTTGTGCAAAAAAGCGGTTAGCTCCTTCGGTCCTCCGATCGTTGTCAGAAGTAAGTTGGCCGCAGTGTT
ATCACTCATGGTTATGGCAGCACTGCATAATTCTCTTACTGTCATGCCATCCGTAAGATGCTTTTCTGTG
ACTGGTGAGTACTCAACCAAGTCATTCTGAGAATAGTGTATGCGGCGACCGAGTTGCTCTTGCCCGGCGT
CAATACGGGATAATACCGCGCCACATAGCAGAACTTTAAAAGTGCTCATCATTGGAAAACGTTCTTCGGG
GCGAAAACTCTCAAGGATCTTACCGCTGTTGAGATCCAGTTCGATGTAACCCACTCGTGCACCCAACTGA
TCTTCAGCATCTTTTACTTTCACCAGCGTTTCTGGGTGAGCAAAAACAGGAAGGCAAAATGCCGCAAAAA
AGGGAATAAGGGCGACACGGAAATGTTGAATACTCATACTCTTCCTTTTTCAATATTATTGAAGCATTTA
TCAGGGTTATTGTCTCATGAGCGGATACATATTTGAATGTATTTAGAAAAATAAACAAATAGGGGTTCCG
CGCACATTTCCCCGAAAAGTGCCACCTGACGTCTAAGAAACCATTATTATCATGACATTAACCTATAAAA
ATAGGCGTATCACGAGGCCCTTTCGTCTCGCGCGTTTCGGTGATGACGGTGAAAACCTCTGACACATGCA
GCTCCCGGAGACGGTCACAGCTTGTCTGTAAGCGGATGCCGGGAGCAGACAAGCCCGTCAGGGCGCGTCA
GCGGGTGTTGGCGGGTGTCGGGGCTGGCTTAACTATGCGGCATCAGAGCAGATTGTACTGAGAGTGCACC
ATTCGACATGCCCGCCGTGACCGTCGAGAACCCGCTGACGCTGCCCCGCGTATCCGCACCCGCCGACGCC
GTCGCACGTCCCGTGCTCACCGTGACCACCGCGCCCAGCGGTTTCGAGGGCGAGGGCTTCCCGGTGCGCC
GCGCGTTCGCCGGGATCAACTACCGCCACCTCGACCCGTTCATCATGATGGACCAGATGGGTGAGGTGGA
GTACGCGCCCGGGGAGCCCAAGGGCACGCCCTGGCACCCGCACCGCGGCTTCGAGACCGTGACCTACATC
GTCGATATGCGGTGTGAAATACCGCACCGAATCGCGCGGAACTAACGACAGTCGCTCCAAGGTCGTCGAA
CAAAAGGTGAATGTGTTGCGGAGAGCGGGTGGGAGACAGCGAAAGAGCAACTACGAAACGTGGTGTGGTG
GAGGTGAATTATGAAGAGGGCGCGCGATTTGAAAAGTATGTATATAAAAAATATATCCCGGTGTTTTATG
TAGCGATAAACGAGTTTTTGATGTAAGGTATGCAGGTGTGTAAGTCTTTTGGTTAGAAGACAAATCCAAA
GTCTACTTGTGGGGATGTTCGAAGGGGAAATACTTGTATTCTATAGGTCATATCTTGTTTTTATTGGCAC
AAATATAATTACATTAGCTTTTTGAGGGGGCAATAAACAGTAAACACGATGGTAATAATGGTAAAAAAAA
AAAACAAGCAGTTATTTCGGATATATGTCGGCTACTCCTTGCGTCGGGCCCGAAGTCTTAGAGCCAGATA
TGCGAGCACCCGGAAGCTCACGATGAGAATGGCCAGAC
